Addgene plasmid #213630: pET SUMO-FL-syt7
Purpose: Bacterial expression of SUMO-tagged mouse FL-syt7
Depositing lab: Edwin Chapman. Depositing organization: University of Wisconsin, Madison. Publication: Synaptotagmin-7 outperforms synaptotagmin-1 to promote the formation of large, stable fusion pores via robust membrane penetration. Courtney KC, Mandal T, Mehta N, Wu L, Li Y, Das D, Cui Q, Chapman ER. Nat Commun. 2023 Nov 27;14(1):7761. doi: 10.1038/s41467-023-42497-8. PubMed 38012142.
Backbone
  Vector backbone: pET SUMO
  Vector type: Bacterial Expression
Growth in bacteria
  Bacterial resistance: Kanamycin, 50 μg/mL
  Growth temperature: 37°C
  Growth strain: DH5alpha
  Growth instructions: Use BL21 cells for protein expression.
  Copy number: Low Copy
Gene/Insert
  Gene/Insert name: FL-syt7
  Species: M. musculus (mouse)
  Entrez Gene: Syt7 (a.k.a. B230112P13Rik)
  Tag / fusion protein: SUMO (N terminal on insert)
  Cloning method: Gibson Cloning
Terms and licenses: Academic/Nonprofit Terms; Industry Terms: Not Available to Industry
How to cite: pET SUMO-FL-syt7 was a gift from Edwin Chapman (Addgene plasmid # 213630 ; http://n2t.net/addgene:213630 ; RRID:Addgene_213630)
