[The description below was written by a language model from this plasmid's Addgene catalogue record and pLannotate feature annotations shown in this document.]
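Description:
pET SUMO-FL-syt7 is a 6,854-nt bacterial expression plasmid built on the pET SUMO backbone for producing full-length mouse synaptotagmin-7 (Syt7) as an N-terminal SUMO fusion in E. coli. It is selected with kanamycin through an aph(3')-Ia KanR gene and replicates from a pBR322-type ColE1 origin. This origin is accompanied by the bom region and the rop gene, which keeps copy number low, consistent with the catalogue's low-copy designation. An f1 origin is also present, along with short remnants of the tetracycline resistance gene that are carried over from the pBR322 lineage and are not functional markers.

Expression is driven by a T7 promoter with an adjacent lac operator and the T7 gene 10 ribosome binding site. The plasmid-borne lacI gene supplies repressor, so transcription stays off until IPTG induction in a host that provides T7 RNA polymerase; the record names BL21 cells for expression. The open reading frame begins with a short leader that the automated annotation matches to a His-tag-containing fragment and a thrombin cleavage site. This is followed by the yeast SMT3-derived SUMO tag, which can be cleaved off, and then the Syt7 coding sequence of about 1.2 kb, which was inserted by Gibson cloning. Downstream of the insert lie a His-tag fragment and a small T7 gene 10-related fragment ahead of the T7 terminator; whether these are in frame with Syt7 cannot be determined from the table.

The plasmid serves to make recombinant full-length Syt7, a high-affinity, slow-kinetics Ca2+ sensor for exocytosis. The associated publication title indicates a comparison of synaptotagmin-7 and synaptotagmin-1 in fusion pore formation and membrane penetration.
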