Features (pLannotate 1.2.2; 22 found; start..end, strand, type, name):
    617..694     -  promoter       lacI promoter: lacI
    702..981     -  CDS            TcR (fragment): tetracycline efflux protein; tet; confers resistance to tetracycline
   1003..1021    +  promoter       T7 promoter: promoter for bacteriophage T7 RNA polymerase
   1022..1046    +  protein_bind   lac operator: The lac repressor binds to the lac operator to inhibit transcription in E. coli. This inhibition can be relieved by adding lactose or isopropyl-β-D-thiogalactopyranoside (IPTG). lac repressor encoded by lacI
   1061..1083    +  RBS            RBS: efficient ribosome binding site from bacteriophage T7 gene 10 (Olins and Rangwala, 1989)
   1103..1119    +  CDS            capTEV™ (fragment): composite tag for in vivo biotinylation, TEV protease cleavage, and 6xHis tagging
   1130..1147    +  CDS            thrombin site: thrombin recognition and cleavage site
   1154..1446    +  CDS            SUMO (fragment): cleavable ubiquitin-like protein tag; S. cerevisiae SMT3 (truncated)
   1451..2659    +  CDS            Syt7: SYT7_MOUSE - Experimental evidence at protein level: Swiss-Prot protein existence level 1. Ca(2+) sensor involved in Ca(2+)-dependent exocytosis of secretory and synaptic vesicles through Ca(2+) and phospholipid binding to the C2 domain. Ca(2+) induces binding of the C2-domains to phospholipid membranes and to assembled SNARE-complexes; both actions contribute to triggering exocytosis. SYT7 binds Ca(2+) with high affinity and slow kinetics compared to other synaptotagmins (PubMed:26738595). Involved in Ca(2+)-triggered lysosomal exocytosis, a major component of the plasma membrane repair (By s
   2721..2738    +  CDS            9xHis (fragment): 9xHis affinity tag
   2748..2797    +  CDS            SET1 (fragment): solubility-enhancement tag derived from T7 phage gene 10B
   2805..2852    +  terminator     T7 terminator: transcription terminator for bacteriophage T7 RNA polymerase
   2889..3317    +  rep_origin     f1 ori (sequence partly withheld): f1 bacteriophage origin of replication; arrow indicates direction of (+) strand synthesis
   3370..3427    +  promoter       AmpR promoter (fragment): bla
   3436..4251    -  CDS            KanR: aminoglycoside phosphotransferase; aph(3')-Ia; confers resistance to kanamycin in bacteria or G418 (Geneticin®) in eukaryotes
   4373..4961    +  rep_origin     ori: high-copy-number ColE1/pMB1/pBR322/pUC origin of replication
   5147..5286    -  misc_feature   bom: basis of mobility region from pBR322
   5388..5579    -  CDS            rop: Rop protein, which maintains plasmids at low copy number; rop
   5596..5976    +  CDS            YPB1_ECOLX: Protein predicted: Swiss-Prot protein existence level 4. From Escherichia coli.
   6048..6339    -  CDS            TcR (fragment): tetracycline efflux protein; tet; confers resistance to tetracycline
   6354..6375    -  protein_bind   CAP binding site: CAP binding activates transcription in the presence of cAMP. E. coli catabolite activator protein
   6388..616     -  CDS            lacI (across the origin): lac repressor; lacI; The lac repressor binds to the lac operator to inhibit transcription in E. coli. This inhibition can be relieved by adding lactose or isopropyl-β-D-thiogalactopyranoside (IPTG).
>Addgene plasmid #213630 | pET SUMO-FL-syt7 | addgene full sequence | sequence record 421650 | Addgene NGS Result
TGAGATATTTATGCCAGCCAGCCAGACGCAGACGCGCCGAGACAGAACTTAATGGGCCCGCTAACAGCGC
GATTTGCTGGTGACCCAATGCGACCAGATGCTCCACGCCCAGTCGCGTACCGTCTTCATGGGAGAAAATA
ATACTGTTGATGGGTGTCTGGTCAGAGACATCAAGAAATAACGCCGGAACATTAGTGCAGGCAGCTTCCA
CAGCAATGGCATCCTGGTCATCCAGCGGATAGTTAATGATCAGCCCACTGACGCGTTGCGCGAGAAGATT
GTGCACCGCCGCTTTACAGGCTTCGACGCCGCTTCGTTCTACCATCGACACCACCACGCTGGCACCCAGT
TGATCGGCGCGAGATTTAATCGCCGCGACAATTTGCGACGGCGCGTGCAGGGCCAGACTGGAGGTGGCAA
CGCCAATCAGCAACGACTGTTTGCCCGCCAGTTGTTGTGCCACGCGGTTGGGAATGTAATTCAGCTCCGC
CATCGCCGCTTCCACTTTTTCCCGCGTTTTCGCAGAAACGTGGCTGGCCTGGTTCACCACGCGGGAAACG
GTCTGATAAGAGACACCGGCATACTCTGCGACATCGTATAACGTTACTGGTTTCACATTCACCACCCTGA
ATTGACTCTCTTCCGGGCGCTATCATGCCATACCGCGAAAGGTTTTGCGCCATTCGATGGTGTCCGGGAT
CTCGACGCTCTCCCTTATGCGACTCCTGCATTAGGAAGCAGCCCAGTAGTAGGTTGAGGCCGTTGAGCAC
CGCCGCCGCAAGGAATGGTGCATGCAAGGAGATGGCGCCCAACAGTCCCCCGGCCACGGGGCCTGCCACC
ATACCCACGCCGAAACAAGCGCTCATGAGCCCGAAGTGGCGAGCCCGATCTTCCCCATCGGTGATGTCGG
CGATATAGGCGCCAGCAACCGCACCTGTGGCGCCGGTGATGCCGGCCACGATGCGTCCGGCGTAGAGGAT
CGAGATCTCGATCCCGCGAAATTAATACGACTCACTATAGGGGAATTGTGAGCGGATAACAATTCCCCTC
TAGAAATAATTTTGTTTAACTTTAAGAAGGAGATATACATATGGGCAGCAGCCATCATCATCATCATCAC
GGCAGCGGCCTGGTGCCGCGCGGCAGCGCTAGCATGTCGGACTCAGAAGTCAATCAAGAAGCTAAGCCAG
AGGTCAAGCCAGAAGTCAAGCCTGAGACTCACATCAATTTAAAGGTGTCCGATGGATCTTCAGAGATCTT
CTTCAAGATCAAAAAGACCACTCCTTTAAGAAGGCTGATGGAAGCGTTCGCTAAAAGACAGGGTAAGGAA
ATGGACTCCTTAAGATTCTTGTACGACGGTATTAGAATTCAAGCTGATCAGACCCCTGAAGATTTGGACA
TGGAGGATAACGATATTATTGAGGCTCACAGAGAACAGATTGGTGGATCCATGTACCGGGACCCGGAGGC
GGCCAGCCCAGGGGCACCTACCCGCGATGTCCTGCTGGTCTCTGCAATCATCACCGTCAGCCTTAGCGTC
ACTATCGTCCTCTGCGGCCTGTGCCACTGGTGTCAGCGCAAACTGGGCAAACGCTACAAGAATTCCTTGG
AGACGGTGGGCACGCCAGACTCGGGGCGTGGGCGCGGTGAGAAGAAAGCCATCAAGTTGCCTGCAGGAGG
GAAGGCTGTGAATACAGCCCCAGTGCCCGGCCAGACGCCACACGATGAGTCTGACCGCAGAACGGAGACC
CGTTCCTCTGTCTCGGACCTCGTCAACTCCCTTACCAGCGAGATGCTCATGCTCTCCCCAGGTTCTGAGG
AGGATGAGGCCCACGAGGGCTGCAGCCGAGAGAACCTGGGCCGAATCCAGTTCAGTGTTGGCTACAACTT
CCAAGAGTCCACACTCACCGTGAAGGTCATGAAGGCCCAAGAGCTGCCAGCCAAGGACTTCAGCGGTACT
AGTGACCCCTTTGTCAAGATCTACCTGCTACCCGACAAGAAGCACAAACTGGAGACCAAGGTGAAGCGGA
AGAATCTAAACCCGCACTGGAATGAGACCTTTCTATTTGAAGGGTTTCCCTACGAGAAAGTGGTGCAGAG
GGTCCTCTACCTCCAGGTCCTGGATTATGACCGTTTCAGCCGCAATGACCCCATTGGGGAGGTGTCCATC
CCTCTGAACAAGGTGGACCTGACCCAGATGCAGACCTTCTGGAAGGATCTGAAGCCATGCAGCGATGGGA
GTGGGAGCCGAGGGGAGCTGCTCTTGTCCCTCTGCTACAACCCCTCTGCCAACTCCATCATCGTGAACAT
CATCAAAGCTCGAAACCTCAAAGCCATGGACATCGGGGGCACATCAGACCCCTATGTGAAGGTGTGGCTG
ATGTATAAAGACAAGCGGGTAGAGAAAAAGAAGACTGTGACAAAGAAGAGGAACCTGAACCCCATCTTCA
ATGAGTCTTTCGCCTTCGACATACCCACGGAGAAGCTGAGGGAGACCACGATCATCATCACTGTCATGGA
CAAAGACAAGCTCAGCCGCAACGACGTCATCGGCAAGATCTACCTGTCCTGGAAGAGCGGACCAGGTGAA
GTGAAACACTGGAAGGACATGATCGCTCGTCCCCGGCAGCCTGTGGCCCAGTGGCACCAGCTGAAAGCCT
GAAAGCTTAGGTATTTATTCGGCGCAAAGTGCGTCGGGTGATGCTGCCAACTTAGTCGAGCACCACCACC
ACCACCACTGAGATCCGGCTGCTAACAAAGCCCGAAAGGAAGCTGAGTTGGCTGCTGCCACCGCTGAGCA
ATAACTAGCATAACCCCTTGGGGCCTCTAAACGGGTCTTGAGGGGTTTTTTGCTGAAAGGAGGAACTATA
TCCGGATTGGCGAATGGG
[124 nt withheld, positions 2889-3012]
C
[91 nt withheld, positions 3014-3104]
A
[49 nt withheld, positions 3106-3154]
CCTTTGACGTTGGAGTCCACGTTCTTT
[37 nt withheld, positions 3182-3218]
ACCCTATCTCGGTCTATTCTTTTGATTTATAAGGGATTTTGCCGATTTCGGCCTATTGGTTAAAAAATGA
GCTGATTTAACAAAAATTTAACGCGAATTTTAACAAAATATTAACGCTTACAATTTAGGTGGCACTTTTC
GGGGAAATGTGCGCGGAACCCCTATTTGTTTATTTTTCTAAATACATTCAAATATGTATCCGCTCATGAA
TTAATTCTTAGAAAAACTCATCGAGCATCAAATGAAACTGCAATTTATTCATATCAGGATTATCAATACC
ATATTTTTGAAAAAGCCGTTTCTGTAATGAAGGAGAAAACTCACCGAGGCAGTTCCATAGGATGGCAAGA
TCCTGGTATCGGTCTGCGATTCCGACTCGTCCAACATCAATACAACCTATTAATTTCCCCTCGTCAAAAA
TAAGGTTATCAAGTGAGAAATCACCATGAGTGACGACTGAATCCGGTGAGAATGGCAAAAGTTTATGCAT
TTCTTTCCAGACTTGTTCAACAGGCCAGCCATTACGCTCGTCATCAAAATCACTCGCATCAACCAAACCG
TTATTCATTCGTGATTGCGCCTGAGCGAGACGAAATACGCGATCGCTGTTAAAAGGACAATTACAAACAG
GAATCGAATGCAACCGGCGCAGGAACACTGCCAGCGCATCAACAATATTTTCACCTGAATCAGGATATTC
TTCTAATACCTGGAATGCTGTTTTCCCGGGGATCGCAGTGGTGAGTAACCATGCATCATCAGGAGTACGG
ATAAAATGCTTGATGGTCGGAAGAGGCATAAATTCCGTCAGCCAGTTTAGTCTGACCATCTCATCTGTAA
CATCATTGGCAACGCTACCTTTGCCATGTTTCAGAAACAACTCTGGCGCATCGGGCTTCCCATACAATCG
ATAGATTGTCGCACCTGATTGCCCGACATTATCGCGAGCCCATTTATACCCATATAAATCAGCATCCATG
TTGGAATTTAATCGCGGCCTAGAGCAAGACGTTTCCCGTTGAATATGGCTCATAACACCCCTTGTATTAC
TGTTTATGTAAGCAGACAGTTTTATTGTTCATGACCAAAATCCCTTAACGTGAGTTTTCGTTCCACTGAG
CGTCAGACCCCGTAGAAAAGATCAAAGGATCTTCTTGAGATCCTTTTTTTCTGCGCGTAATCTGCTGCTT
GCAAACAAAAAAACCACCGCTACCAGCGGTGGTTTGTTTGCCGGATCAAGAGCTACCAACTCTTTTTCCG
AAGGTAACTGGCTTCAGCAGAGCGCAGATACCAAATACTGTCCTTCTAGTGTAGCCGTAGTTAGGCCACC
ACTTCAAGAACTCTGTAGCACCGCCTACATACCTCGCTCTGCTAATCCTGTTACCAGTGGCTGCTGCCAG
TGGCGATAAGTCGTGTCTTACCGGGTTGGACTCAAGACGATAGTTACCGGATAAGGCGCAGCGGTCGGGC
TGAACGGGGGGTTCGTGCACACAGCCCAGCTTGGAGCGAACGACCTACACCGAACTGAGATACCTACAGC
GTGAGCTATGAGAAAGCGCCACGCTTCCCGAAGGGAGAAAGGCGGACAGGTATCCGGTAAGCGGCAGGGT
CGGAACAGGAGAGCGCACGAGGGAGCTTCCAGGGGGAAACGCCTGGTATCTTTATAGTCCTGTCGGGTTT
CGCCACCTCTGACTTGAGCGTCGATTTTTGTGATGCTCGTCAGGGGGGCGGAGCCTATGGAAAAACGCCA
GCAACGCGGCCTTTTTACGGTTCCTGGCCTTTTGCTGGCCTTTTGCTCACATGTTCTTTCCTGCGTTATC
CCCTGATTCTGTGGATAACCGTATTACCGCCTTTGAGTGAGCTGATACCGCTCGCCGCAGCCGAACGACC
GAGCGCAGCGAGTCAGTGAGCGAGGAAGCGGAAGAGCGCCTGATGCGGTATTTTCTCCTTACGCATCTGT
GCGGTATTTCACACCGCAATGGTGCACTCTCAGTACAATCTGCTCTGATGCCGCATAGTTAAGCCAGTAT
ACACTCCGCTATCGCTACGTGACTGGGTCATGGCTGCGCCCCGACACCCGCCAACACCCGCTGACGCGCC
CTGACGGGCTTGTCTGCTCCCGGCATCCGCTTACAGACAAGCTGTGACCGTCTCCGGGAGCTGCATGTGT
CAGAGGTTTTCACCGTCATCACCGAAACGCGCGAGGCAGCTGCGGTAAAGCTCATCAGCGTGGTCGTGAA
GCGATTCACAGATGTCTGCCTGTTCATCCGCGTCCAGCTCGTTGAGTTTCTCCAGAAGCGTTAATGTCTG
GCTTCTGATAAAGCGGGCCATGTTAAGGGCGGTTTTTTCCTGTTTGGTCACTGATGCCTCCGTGTAAGGG
GGATTTCTGTTCATGGGGGTAATGATACCGATGAAACGAGAGAGGATGCTCACGATACGGGTTACTGATG
ATGAACATGCCCGGTTACTGGAACGTTGTGAGGGTAAACAACTGGCGGTATGGATGCGGCGGGACCAGAG
AAAAATCACTCAGGGTCAATGCCAGCGCTTCGTTAATACAGATGTAGGTGTTCCACAGGGTAGCCAGCAG
CATCCTGCGATGCAGATCCGGAACATAATGGTGCAGGGCGCTGACTTCCGCGTTTCCAGACTTTACGAAA
CACGGAAACCGAAGACCATTCATGTTGTTGCTCAGGTCGCAGACGTTTTGCAGCAGCAGTCGCTTCACGT
TCGCTCGCGTATCGGTGATTCATTCTGCTAACCAGTAAGGCAACCCCGCCAGCCTAGCCGGGTCCTCAAC
GACAGGAGCACGATCATGCGCACCCGTGGGGCCGCCATGCCGGCGATAATGGCCTGCTTCTCGCCGAAAC
GTTTGGTGGCGGGACCAGTGACGAAGGCTTGAGCGAGGGCGTGCAAGATTCCGAATACCGCAAGCGACAG
GCCGATCATCGTCGCGCTCCAGCGAAAGCGGTCCTCGCCGAAAATGACCCAGAGCGCTGCCGGCACCTGT
CCTACGAGTTGCATGATAAAGAAGACAGTCATAAGTGCGGCGACGATAGTCATGCCCCGCGCCCACCGGA
AGGAGCTGACTGGGTTGAAGGCTCTCAAGGGCATCGGTCGAGATCCCGGTGCCTAATGAGTGAGCTAACT
TACATTAATTGCGTTGCGCTCACTGCCCGCTTTCCAGTCGGGAAACCTGTCGTGCCAGCTGCATTAATGA
ATCGGCCAACGCGCGGGGAGAGGCGGTTTGCGTATTGGGCGCCAGGGTGGTTTTTCTTTTCACCAGTGAG
ACGGGCAACAGCTGATTGCCCTTCACCGCCTGGCCCTGAGAGAGTTGCAGCAAGCGGTCCACGCTGGTTT
GCCCCAGCAGGCGAAAATCCTGTTTGATGGTGGTTAACGGCGGGATATAACATGAGCTGTCTTCGGTATC
GTCGTATCCCACTACCGAGATATCCGCACCAACGCGCAGCCCGGACTCGGTAATGGCGCGCATTGCGCCC
AGCGCCATCTGATCGTTGGCAACCAGCATCGCAGTGGGAACGATGCCCTCATTCAGCATTTGCATGGTTT
GTTGAAAACCGGACATGGCACTCCAGTCGCCTTCCCGTTCCGCTATCGGCTGAATTTGATTGCGAG
